Addgene plasmid #174459: pFX-iRFP-Rab7
Purpose: Express iRFP with late endosome-targeting sequence in mammalian cells
Depositing lab: Yusuke Ohba. Depositing organization: Hokkaido University. Publication: Folding Latency of Fluorescent Proteins Affects the Mitochondrial Localization of Fusion Proteins. Kashiwagi S, Fujioka Y, Satoh AO, Yoshida A, Fujioka M, Nepal P, Tsuzuki A, Aoki O, Paudel S, Sasajima H, Ohba Y. Cell Struct Funct. 2019 Dec 26;44(2):183-194. doi: 10.1247/csf.19028. Epub 2019 Nov 15. PubMed 31735740.
Backbone
  Vector backbone: pFX
  Backbone size w/o insert (bp): 4000
  Total vector size (bp): 5600
  Vector type: Mammalian Expression
  Selectable markers: Neomycin (select with G418)
Growth in bacteria
  Bacterial resistance: Kanamycin, 50 μg/mL
  Growth temperature: 37°C
  Growth strain: DH5alpha
  Copy number: High Copy
Gene/Insert
  Gene/Insert name: iRFP with late endosome-targeting sequence
  Insert size (bp): 1600
  Promoter: CMV
  Tag / fusion protein: small GTPase (Rab7) (C terminal on insert)
  Cloning method: Restriction Enzyme; 5′ cloning site AgeI (not destroyed); 3′ cloning site NotI (not destroyed)
  Sequencing primers: 5′ none; 3′ none
Terms and licenses: Academic/Nonprofit Terms; Industry Terms: Not Available to Industry
How to cite: pFX-iRFP-Rab7 was a gift from Yusuke Ohba (Addgene plasmid # 174459 ; http://n2t.net/addgene:174459 ; RRID:Addgene_174459)
