[The description below was written by a language model from this plasmid's Addgene catalogue record and pLannotate feature annotations shown in this document.]
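Description:
pFX-iRFP-Rab7 is a mammalian expression plasmid of about 5.6 kb, built on the pFX backbone, that produces the near-infrared fluorescent protein iRFP fused to the small GTPase Rab7 as a late endosome marker. In bacteria it replicates from a high-copy ColE1/pUC-type origin and is selected with kanamycin. The same NeoR/KanR (Tn5 aminoglycoside phosphotransferase) gene serves both hosts. It sits behind tandem promoters: a bacterial bla promoter for kanamycin resistance in E. coli, and the SV40 enhancer/early promoter for G418 selection of mammalian cells. It is terminated by the HSV TK polyadenylation signal. An f1 origin is also present, which in principle allows single-stranded DNA production. The short large T antigen, ble and bGH poly(A) fragments flagged by the annotation are probably incidental sequence matches or backbone remnants rather than functional parts.

The expression cassette is driven by the human CMV immediate early enhancer and promoter and ends with an SV40 polyadenylation signal. It encodes iRFP713, a bacteriophytochrome-derived protein from Rhodopseudomonas palustris that needs biliverdin as a cofactor to fluoresce. This is followed on the same strand by human RAB7A after a short gap, consistent with Rab7 being joined to the C terminus of iRFP. Rab7 governs early-to-late endosome maturation and endosome–lysosome transport, and here it serves as the targeting module that takes the fluorescent protein to late endosomes. The roughly 1.6 kb insert lies between AgeI and NotI sites, both of which are retained. The plasmid is intended for labelling late endosomes in mammalian cells in the near-infrared channel. It comes from a study of how the folding behaviour of fluorescent proteins affects the organelle localisation of their fusions.
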