Features (pLannotate 1.2.2; 14 found; start..end, strand, type, name):
     61..364     +  enhancer       CMV enhancer: human cytomegalovirus immediate early enhancer
    365..568     +  promoter       CMV promoter: human cytomegalovirus (CMV) immediate early promoter
    627..1574    +  CDS            iRFP713: iRFP713 is a basic (constitutively fluorescent) near ir fluorescent protein published in 2011, derived from Rhodopseudomonas palustris. It has low acid sensitivity. It requires the cofactor biliverdin for fluorescence.
   1602..2222    +  CDS            RAB7A: RAB7A_HUMAN - Also known as RAB7. Experimental evidence at protein level: Swiss-Prot protein existence level 1. Small GTPase which cycles between active GTP-bound and inactive GDP-bound states. In its active state, binds to a variety of effector proteins playing a key role in the regulation of endo- lysosomal trafficking. Governs early-to-late endosomal maturation, microtubule minus-end as well as plus-end directed endosomal migration and positioning, and endosome-lysosome transport through different protein-protein interaction cascades. Plays a central role, not only in endosomal traffic, but
   2267..2351    +  CDS            large T antigen (fragment): large T antigen from SV40 (simian virus 40)
   2374..2495    +  polyA_signal   SV40 poly(A) signal: SV40 polyadenylation signal
   2529..2957    -  rep_origin     f1 ori (sequence partly withheld): f1 bacteriophage origin of replication; arrow indicates direction of (+) strand synthesis
   2984..3088    +  promoter       AmpR promoter: bla
   3090..3447    +  promoter       SV40 promoter: SV40 enhancer and early promoter
   3482..4276    +  CDS            NeoR/KanR: aminoglycoside phosphotransferase from Tn5; aph(3')-II (or nptII); confers resistance to neomycin, kanamycin, and G418 (Geneticin®)
   4297..4449    +  CDS            ble (fragment): BLE_KLEPN - Experimental evidence at protein level: Swiss-Prot protein existence level 1. Binding protein with a strong affinity to the bleomycin family of antibiotics. Binds to CL990; an antimitotic-antibiotic compound. From Klebsiella pneumoniae.
   4508..4555    +  polyA_signal   HSV TK poly(A) signal: herpes simplex virus thymidine kinase polyadenylation signal (Cole and Stacy, 1985)
   4646..4662    -  polyA_signal   bGH poly(A) signal (fragment): bovine growth hormone polyadenylation signal
   4884..5472    +  rep_origin     ori: high-copy-number ColE1/pMB1/pBR322/pUC origin of replication
>Addgene plasmid #174459 | pFX-iRFP-Rab7 | addgene full sequence | sequence record 354718 | Addgene NGS Result
TAGTTATTAATAGTAATCAATTACGGGGTCATTAGTTCATAGCCCATATATGGAGTTCCGCGTTACATAA
CTTACGGTAAATGGCCCGCCTGGCTGACCGCCCAACGACCCCCGCCCATTGACGTCAATAATGACGTATG
TTCCCATAGTAACGCCAATAGGGACTTTCCATTGACGTCAATGGGTGGAGTATTTACGGTAAACTGCCCA
CTTGGCAGTACATCAAGTGTATCATATGCCAAGTACGCCCCCTATTGACGTCAATGACGGTAAATGGCCC
GCCTGGCATTATGCCCAGTACATGACCTTATGGGACTTTCCTACTTGGCAGTACATCTACGTATTAGTCA
TCGCTATTACCATGGTGATGCGGTTTTGGCAGTACATCAATGGGCGTGGATAGCGGTTTGACTCACGGGG
ATTTCCAAGTCTCCACCCCATTGACGTCAATGGGAGTTTGTTTTGGCACCAAAATCAACGGGACTTTCCA
AAATGTCGTAACAACTCCGCCCCATTGACGCAAATGGGCGGTAGGCGTGTACGGTGGGAGGTCTATATAA
GCAGAGCTGGTTTAGTGAACCGTCAGATCCGCTAGCGCTACCGGTTCTAGAAGTACTGAATTCACCATGG
CCGAAGGGAGCGTGGCAAGACAGCCCGATCTGCTGACATGCGACGACGAACCAATCCACATTCCAGGAGC
TATCCAGCCTCATGGACTGCTGCTGGCTCTGGCCGCTGACATGACTATCGTGGCAGGCTCTGATAACCTG
CCAGAGCTGACCGGGCTGGCTATCGGAGCACTGATTGGCCGGTCCGCAGCCGACGTGTTCGATTCTGAGA
CTCACAATAGACTGACCATCGCCCTGGCTGAACCTGGGGCTGCAGTGGGAGCCCCAATTACCGTCGGCTT
CACAATGCGAAAGGACGCTGGCTTTATCGGGTCCTGGCACCGCCATGATCAGCTGATTTTTCTGGAGCTG
GAACCACCTCAGAGAGACGTGGCAGAGCCACAGGCTTTCTTTCGGAGAACAAACAGCGCCATCAGGCGCC
TGCAGGCCGCTGAGACTCTGGAATCCGCTTGCGCAGCCGCTGCACAGGAAGTGAGGAAGATCACCGGGTT
CGATCGCGTCATGATCTACAGATTCGCCTCAGACTTTAGCGGAGAAGTGATCGCAGAAGATCGCTGTGCC
GAGGTCGAAAGTAAACTGGGCCTGCATTACCCAGCCTCAACCGTGCCTGCACAGGCACGACGGCTGTATA
CAATCAACCCCGTGCGGATCATTCCCGACATTAATTACAGACCAGTGCCCGTCACACCTGACCTGAACCC
AGTGACTGGGAGGCCCATCGATCTGAGCTTCGCCATTCTGCGCAGCGTGTCCCCTGTCCACCTGGAGTTT
ATGAGGAATATCGGAATGCATGGCACCATGTCTATCAGTATTCTGAGAGGCGAAAGGCTGTGGGGGCTGA
TCGTGTGCCACCATCGGACACCTTACTATGTGGACCTGGACGGCAGGCAGGCTTGTGAACTGGTGGCTCA
GGTGCTGGCTTGGCAGATTGGCGTGATGGAAGAAAGATCTGGAGGATCCGGAGGACTCGAGATGACCTCT
AGGAAGAAAGTGTTGCTGAAGGTCATCATCCTGGGGGACTCTGGTGTTGGAAAGACCTCTCTCATGAACC
AGTATGTGAACAAGAAGTTCAGTAACCAGTACAAAGCCACAATAGGAGCGGACTTTCTGACCAAGGAGGT
GATGGTGGACGACAGACTTGTTACCATGCAGATCTGGGACACAGCCGGTCAAGAACGGTTCCAGTCTCTT
GGTGTGGCCTTCTACAGAGGTGCAGATTGCTGTGTTCTGGTGTTTGATGTGACTGCCCCCAACACTTTCA
AAACCCTCGACAGCTGGAGAGACGAGTTTCTCATCCAGGCCAGCCCCCGGGATCCCGAGAACTTCCCTTT
TGTTGTGTTGGGAAACAAGATTGACCTGGAAAACAGACAAGTGGCCACAAAGAGGGCACAGGCTTGGTGC
TACAGCAAAAACAACATTCCTTACTTCGAGACCAGTGCCAAGGAGGCCATCAATGTGGAGCAGGCCTTCC
AGACAATTGCTCGGAATGCCCTTAAACAGGAAACAGAAGTGGAACTGTACAATGAATTCCCTGAACCCAT
CAAACTGGACAAGAATGACCGGGCCAAGGCCTCCGCAGAAAGCTGCAGTTGTTGAGCGGCCGCTGACTGA
CTGAAGATCCACCGGATCTAGATAACTGATCATAATCAGCCATACCACATTTGTAGAGGTTTTACTTGCT
TTAAAAAACCTCCCACACCTCCCCCTGAACCTGAAACATAAAATGAATGCAATTGTTGTTGTTAACTTGT
TTATTGCAGCTTATAATGGTTACAAATAAAGCAATAGCATCACAAATTTCACAAATAAAGCATTTTTTTC
ACTGCATTCTAGTTGTGGTTTGTCCAAACTCATCAATGTATCTTAAGGCGTAAATTGTAAGCGTTAATAT
TTTGTTAAAATTCGCGTTAAATTTTTGTTAAATCAGCTCATTTTTTAACCAATAGGCCGAAATCGGCAAA
ATCCCTTATAAATCAAAAGAATAGACCGAGATAGGGT
[37 nt withheld, positions 2628-2664]
AAAGAACGTGGACTCCAACGTCAAAGG
[49 nt withheld, positions 2692-2740]
T
[91 nt withheld, positions 2742-2832]
G
[124 nt withheld, positions 2834-2957]
CAGGTGGCACTTTTCGGGGAAATGTGCGCGGAACCCCTATTTGTTTATTTTTCTAAATACATTCAAATAT
GTATCCGCTCATGAGACAATAACCCTGATAAATGCTTCAATAATATTGAAAAAGGAAGAGTCCTGAGGCG
GAAAGAACCAGCTGTGGAATGTGTGTCAGTTAGGGTGTGGAAAGTCCCCAGGCTCCCCAGCAGGCAGAAG
TATGCAAAGCATGCATCTCAATTAGTCAGCAACCAGGTGTGGAAAGTCCCCAGGCTCCCCAGCAGGCAGA
AGTATGCAAAGCATGCATCTCAATTAGTCAGCAACCATAGTCCCGCCCCTAACTCCGCCCATCCCGCCCC
TAACTCCGCCCAGTTCCGCCCATTCTCCGCCCCATGGCTGACTAATTTTTTTTATTTATGCAGAGGCCGA
GGCCGCCTCGGCCTCTGAGCTATTCCAGAAGTAGTGAGGAGGCTTTTTTGGAGGCCTAGGCTTTTGCAAA
GATCGATCAAGAGACAGGATGAGGATCGTTTCGCATGATTGAACAAGATGGATTGCACGCAGGTTCTCCG
GCCGCTTGGGTGGAGAGGCTATTCGGCTATGACTGGGCACAACAGACAATCGGCTGCTCTGATGCCGCCG
TGTTCCGGCTGTCAGCGCAGGGGCGCCCGGTTCTTTTTGTCAAGACCGACCTGTCCGGTGCCCTGAATGA
ACTGCAAGACGAGGCAGCGCGGCTATCGTGGCTGGCCACGACGGGCGTTCCTTGCGCAGCTGTGCTCGAC
GTTGTCACTGAAGCGGGAAGGGACTGGCTGCTATTGGGCGAAGTGCCGGGGCAGGATCTCCTGTCATCTC
ACCTTGCTCCTGCCGAGAAAGTATCCATCATGGCTGATGCAATGCGGCGGCTGCATACGCTTGATCCGGC
TACCTGCCCATTCGACCACCAAGCGAAACATCGCATCGAGCGAGCACGTACTCGGATGGAAGCCGGTCTT
GTCGATCAGGATGATCTGGACGAAGAGCATCAGGGGCTCGCGCCAGCCGAACTGTTCGCCAGGCTCAAGG
CGAGCATGCCCGACGGCGAGGATCTCGTCGTGACCCATGGCGATGCCTGCTTGCCGAATATCATGGTGGA
AAATGGCCGCTTTTCTGGATTCATCGACTGTGGCCGGCTGGGTGTGGCGGACCGCTATCAGGACATAGCG
TTGGCTACCCGTGATATTGCTGAAGAGCTTGGCGGCGAATGGGCTGACCGCTTCCTCGTGCTTTACGGTA
TCGCCGCTCCCGATTCGCAGCGCATCGCCTTCTATCGCCTTCTTGACGAGTTCTTCTGAGCGGGACTCTG
GGGTTCGAAATGACCGACCAAGCGACGCCCAACCTGCCATCACGAGATTTCGATTCCACCGCCGCCTTCT
ATGAAAGGTTGGGCTTCGGAATCGTTTTCCGGGACGCCGGCTGGATGATCCTCCAGCGCGGGGATCTCAT
GCTGGAGTTCTTCGCCCACCCTAGGGGGAGGCTAACTGAAACACGGAAGGAGACAATACCGGAAGGAACC
CGCGCTATGACGGCAATAAAAAGACAGAATAAAACGCACGGTGTTGGGTCGTTTGTTCATAAACGCGGGG
TTCGGTCCCAGGGCTGGCACTCTGTCGATACCCCACCGAGACCCCATTGGGGCCAATACGCCCGCGTTTC
TTCCTTTTCCCCACCCCACCCCCCAAGTTCGGGTGAAGGCCCAGGGCTCGCAGCCAACGTCGGGGCGGCA
GGCCCTGCCATAGCCTCAGGTTACTCATATATACTTTAGATTGATTTAAAACTTCATTTTTAATTTAAAA
GGATCTAGGTGAAGATCCTTTTTGATAATCTCATGACCAAAATCCCTTAACGTGAGTTTTCGTTCCACTG
AGCGTCAGACCCCGTAGAAAAGATCAAAGGATCTTCTTGAGATCCTTTTTTTCTGCGCGTAATCTGCTGC
TTGCAAACAAAAAAACCACCGCTACCAGCGGTGGTTTGTTTGCCGGATCAAGAGCTACCAACTCTTTTTC
CGAAGGTAACTGGCTTCAGCAGAGCGCAGATACCAAATACTGTTCTTCTAGTGTAGCCGTAGTTAGGCCA
CCACTTCAAGAACTCTGTAGCACCGCCTACATACCTCGCTCTGCTAATCCTGTTACCAGTGGCTGCTGCC
AGTGGCGATAAGTCGTGTCTTACCGGGTTGGACTCAAGACGATAGTTACCGGATAAGGCGCAGCGGTCGG
GCTGAACGGGGGGTTCGTGCACACAGCCCAGCTTGGAGCGAACGACCTACACCGAACTGAGATACCTACA
GCGTGAGCTATGAGAAAGCGCCACGCTTCCCGAAGGGAGAAAGGCGGACAGGTATCCGGTAAGCGGCAGG
GTCGGAACAGGAGAGCGCACGAGGGAGCTTCCAGGGGGAAACGCCTGGTATCTTTATAGTCCTGTCGGGT
TTCGCCACCTCTGACTTGAGCGTCGATTTTTGTGATGCTCGTCAGGGGGGCGGAGCCTATGGAAAAACGC
CAGCAACGCGGCCTTTTTACGGTTCCTGGCCTTTTGCTGGCCTTTTGCTCACATGTTCTTTCCTGCGTTA
TCCCCTGATTCTGTGGATAACCGTATTACCGCCATGCAT
